>Addgene plasmid #126484 | pcDNA-Flag-LmoCas5 | addgene full sequence | sequence record 246630 | Addgene NGS Result
GACGGATCGGGAGATCTCCCGATCCCCTATGGTGCACTCTCAGTACAATCTGCTCTGATGCCGCATAGTT
AAGCCAGTATCTGCTCCCTGCTTGTGTGTTGGAGGTCGCTGAGTAGTGCGCGAGCAAAATTTAAGCTACA
ACAAGGCAAGGCTTGACCGACAATTGCATGAAGAATCTGCTTAGGGTTAGGCGTTTTGCGCTGCTTCGCG
ATGTACGGGCCAGATATACGCGTTGACATTGATTATTGACTAGTTATTAATAGTAATCAATTACGGGGTC
ATTAGTTCATAGCCCATATATGGAGTTCCGCGTTACATAACTTACGGTAAATGGCCCGCCTGGCTGACCG
CCCAACGACCCCCGCCCATTGACGTCAATAATGACGTATGTTCCCATAGTAACGCCAATAGGGACTTTCC
ATTGACGTCAATGGGTGGAGTATTTACGGTAAACTGCCCACTTGGCAGTACATCAAGTGTATCATATGCC
AAGTACGCCCCCTATTGACGTCAATGACGGTAAATGGCCCGCCTGGCATTATGCCCAGTACATGACCTTA
TGGGACTTTCCTACTTGGCAGTACATCTACGTATTAGTCATCGCTATTACCATGGTGATGCGGTTTTGGC
AGTACATCAATGGGCGTGGATAGCGGTTTGACTCACGGGGATTTCCAAGTCTCCACCCCATTGACGTCAA
TGGGAGTTTGTTTTGGCACCAAAATCAACGGGACTTTCCAAAATGTCGTAACAACTCCGCCCCATTGACG
CAAATGGGCGGTAGGCGTGTACGGTGGGAGGTCTATATAAGCAGAGCTCTCTGGCTAACTAGAGAACCCA
CTGCTTACTGGCTTATCGAAATTAATACGACTCACTATAGGGAGACCCAAGCTGGCTAGCGCCGCCACCA
TGGACTATAAGGATGATGACGACAAGATGGCCCCCAAGAAGAAGCGCAAAGTCCGCGGGATGAAGGCTAT
TAGGGTCCGGCTGTGGCAGGATCTCGTGAACTTCAAGAAGCCTACCAGCTTCCAACTGAAGGAAACCTAC
CCTCTGCCGCCGTACTCTACCGTGATCGGCATGGTGCATACACTGTGCGGCTTTACCTCCTACCACGAGA
TGAAGATCAGCATTCAGGGAAAGTACTTTAGCAAGGTCAACGACCTCGCGACTAGATACGAATTCAAGAA
TGGCTCAAAATACGACGTGGAACGCCACCAGATCAAAGTGGACAAATACGGAGTGTCGAGAGGCGTCAGC
ACCGTGGAGCTCCTTGTGGACCTCGAACTGCTGCTGCACATCATTCCGGAAGATCCATCCTTGGTGCCGA
TCATTGAAAAGGCATTCCGGGAACCCATCGAGTTCCCTTCCCTGGGACGCAGAGAGGACATCGCCACGAT
TCAGAAGGTCGAAGTGGTGGACGTCGAGAAGCGACAGCCCAAGAAGTCCACCGAGATCTCCGACGGTTAT
AACGCCTACGTGCCGATCAGCTTGACCGAGAACAACTCGGTGCATTTCAAGTCCCACGAGTCCTCAGTGG
GACGGGATAAGCTGCTGGGGACTCGGTACCTTCTGACTGAGAAATACGAGCGCGTGAACCACGGAACCGA
AAAGGCCCCTAAGTTCTTCCGGAAGTGGCGGAAGAAGGACGTCATCTACTCCTCGCGCATCTTCGTGTCC
AAGAAGGATGTGTTCTTTTTCGACGAGGACGATTACCTGGTGTTCATCGAAGAAGAAGAGTGAAGTTTAA
ACCGCTGATCAGCCTCGACTGTGCCTTCTAGTTGCCAGCCATCTGTTGTTTGCCCCTCCCCCGTGCCTTC
CTTGACCCTGGAAGGTGCCACTCCCACTGTCCTTTCCTAATAAAATGAGGAAATTGCATCGCATTGTCTG
AGTAGGTGTCATTCTATTCTGGGGGGTGGGGTGGGGCAGGACAGCAAGGGGGAGGATTGGGAAGACAATA
GCAGGCATGCTGGGGATGCGGTGGGCTCTATGGCTTCTGAGGCGGAAAGAACCAGCTGGGGCTCTAGGGG
GTATCCCC
[124 nt withheld, positions 2039-2162]
C
[91 nt withheld, positions 2164-2254]
A
[49 nt withheld, positions 2256-2304]
CCTTTGACGTTGGAGTCCACGTTCTTT
[37 nt withheld, positions 2332-2368]
ACCCTATCTCGGTCTATTCTTTTGATTTATAAGGGATTTTGCCGATTTCGGCCTATTGGTTAAAAAATGA
GCTGATTTAACAAAAATTTAACGCGAATTAATTCTGTGGAATGTGTGTCAGTTAGGGTGTGGAAAGTCCC
CAGGCTCCCCAGCAGGCAGAAGTATGCAAAGCATGCATCTCAATTAGTCAGCAACCAGGTGTGGAAAGTC
CCCAGGCTCCCCAGCAGGCAGAAGTATGCAAAGCATGCATCTCAATTAGTCAGCAACCATAGTCCCGCCC
CTAACTCCGCCCATCCCGCCCCTAACTCCGCCCAGTTCCGCCCATTCTCCGCCCCATGGCTGACTAATTT
TTTTTATTTATGCAGAGGCCGAGGCCGCCTCTGCCTCTGAGCTATTCCAGAAGTAGTGAGGAGGCTTTTT
TGGAGGCCTAGGCTTTTGCAAAAAGCTCCCGGGAGCTTGTATATCCATTTTCGGATCTGATCAAGAGACA
GGATGAGGATCGTTTCGCATGATTGAACAAGATGGATTGCACGCAGGTTCTCCGGCCGCTTGGGTGGAGA
GGCTATTCGGCTATGACTGGGCACAACAGACAATCGGCTGCTCTGATGCCGCCGTGTTCCGGCTGTCAGC
GCAGGGGCGCCCGGTTCTTTTTGTCAAGACCGACCTGTCCGGTGCCCTGAATGAACTGCAGGACGAGGCA
GCGCGGCTATCGTGGCTGGCCACGACGGGCGTTCCTTGCGCAGCTGTGCTCGACGTTGTCACTGAAGCGG
GAAGGGACTGGCTGCTATTGGGCGAAGTGCCGGGGCAGGATCTCCTGTCATCTCACCTTGCTCCTGCCGA
GAAAGTATCCATCATGGCTGATGCAATGCGGCGGCTGCATACGCTTGATCCGGCTACCTGCCCATTCGAC
CACCAAGCGAAACATCGCATCGAGCGAGCACGTACTCGGATGGAAGCCGGTCTTGTCGATCAGGATGATC
TGGACGAAGAGCATCAGGGGCTCGCGCCAGCCGAACTGTTCGCCAGGCTCAAGGCGCGCATGCCCGACGG
CGAGGATCTCGTCGTGACCCATGGCGATGCCTGCTTGCCGAATATCATGGTGGAAAATGGCCGCTTTTCT
GGATTCATCGACTGTGGCCGGCTGGGTGTGGCGGACCGCTATCAGGACATAGCGTTGGCTACCCGTGATA
TTGCTGAAGAGCTTGGCGGCGAATGGGCTGACCGCTTCCTCGTGCTTTACGGTATCGCCGCTCCCGATTC
GCAGCGCATCGCCTTCTATCGCCTTCTTGACGAGTTCTTCTGAGCGGGACTCTGGGGTTCGAAATGACCG
ACCAAGCGACGCCCAACCTGCCATCACGAGATTTCGATTCCACCGCCGCCTTCTATGAAAGGTTGGGCTT
CGGAATCGTTTTCCGGGACGCCGGCTGGATGATCCTCCAGCGCGGGGATCTCATGCTGGAGTTCTTCGCC
CACCCCAACTTGTTTATTGCAGCTTATAATGGTTACAAATAAAGCAATAGCATCACAAATTTCACAAATA
AAGCATTTTTTTCACTGCATTCTAGTTGTGGTTTGTCCAAACTCATCAATGTATCTTATCATGTCTGTAT
ACCGTCGACCTCTAGCTAGAGCTTGGCGTAATCATGGTCATAGCTGTTTCCTGTGTGAAATTGTTATCCG
CTCACAATTCCACACAACATACGAGCCGGAAGCATAAAGTGTAAAGCCTGGGGTGCCTAATGAGTGAGCT
AACTCACATTAATTGCGTTGCGCTCACTGCCCGCTTTCCAGTCGGGAAACCTGTCGTGCCAGCTGCATTA
ATGAATCGGCCAACGCGCGGGGAGAGGCGGTTTGCGTATTGGGCGCTCTTCCGCTTCCTCGCTCACTGAC
TCGCTGCGCTCGGTCGTTCGGCTGCGGCGAGCGGTATCAGCTCACTCAAAGGCGGTAATACGGTTATCCA
CAGAATCAGGGGATAACGCAGGAAAGAACATGTGAGCAAAAGGCCAGCAAAAGGCCAGGAACCGTAAAAA
GGCCGCGTTGCTGGCGTTTTTCCATAGGCTCCGCCCCCCTGACGAGCATCACAAAAATCGACGCTCAAGT
CAGAGGTGGCGAAACCCGACAGGACTATAAAGATACCAGGCGTTTCCCCCTGGAAGCTCCCTCGTGCGCT
CTCCTGTTCCGACCCTGCCGCTTACCGGATACCTGTCCGCCTTTCTCCCTTCGGGAAGCGTGGCGCTTTC
TCATAGCTCACGCTGTAGGTATCTCAGTTCGGTGTAGGTCGTTCGCTCCAAGCTGGGCTGTGTGCACGAA
CCCCCCGTTCAGCCCGACCGCTGCGCCTTATCCGGTAACTATCGTCTTGAGTCCAACCCGGTAAGACACG
ACTTATCGCCACTGGCAGCAGCCACTGGTAACAGGATTAGCAGAGCGAGGTATGTAGGCGGTGCTACAGA
GTTCTTGAAGTGGTGGCCTAACTACGGCTACACTAGAAGAACAGTATTTGGTATCTGCGCTCTGCTGAAG
CCAGTTACCTTCGGAAAAAGAGTTGGTAGCTCTTGATCCGGCAAACAAACCACCGCTGGTAGCGGTGGTT
TTTTTGTTTGCAAGCAGCAGATTACGCGCAGAAAAAAAGGATCTCAAGAAGATCCTTTGATCTTTTCTAC
GGGGTCTGACGCTCAGTGGAACGAAAACTCACGTTAAGGGATTTTGGTCATGAGATTATCAAAAAGGATC
TTCACCTAGATCCTTTTAAATTAAAAATGAAGTTTTAAATCAATCTAAAGTATATATGAGTAAACTTGGT
CTGACAGTTACCAATGCTTAATCAGTGAGGCACCTATCTCAGCGATCTGTCTATTTCGTTCATCCATAGT
TGCCTGACTCCCCGTCGTGTAGATAACTACGATACGGGAGGGCTTACCATCTGGCCCCAGTGCTGCAATG
ATACCGCGAGACCCACGCTCACCGGCTCCAGATTTATCAGCAATAAACCAGCCAGCCGGAAGGGCCGAGC
GCAGAAGTGGTCCTGCAACTTTATCCGCCTCCATCCAGTCTATTAATTGTTGCCGGGAAGCTAGAGTAAG
TAGTTCGCCAGTTAATAGTTTGCGCAACGTTGTTGCCATTGCTACAGGCATCGTGGTGTCACGCTCGTCG
TTTGGTATGGCTTCATTCAGCTCCGGTTCCCAACGATCAAGGCGAGTTACATGATCCCCCATGTTGTGCA
AAAAAGCGGTTAGCTCCTTCGGTCCTCCGATCGTTGTCAGAAGTAAGTTGGCCGCAGTGTTATCACTCAT
GGTTATGGCAGCACTGCATAATTCTCTTACTGTCATGCCATCCGTAAGATGCTTTTCTGTGACTGGTGAG
TACTCAACCAAGTCATTCTGAGAATAGTGTATGCGGCGACCGAGTTGCTCTTGCCCGGCGTCAATACGGG
ATAATACCGCGCCACATAGCAGAACTTTAAAAGTGCTCATCATTGGAAAACGTTCTTCGGGGCGAAAACT
CTCAAGGATCTTACCGCTGTTGAGATCCAGTTCGATGTAACCCACTCGTGCACCCAACTGATCTTCAGCA
TCTTTTACTTTCACCAGCGTTTCTGGGTGAGCAAAAACAGGAAGGCAAAATGCCGCAAAAAAGGGAATAA
GGGCGACACGGAAATGTTGAATACTCATACTCTTCCTTTTTCAATATTATTGAAGCATTTATCAGGGTTA
TTGTCTCATGAGCGGATACATATTTGAATGTATTTAGAAAAATAAACAAATAGGGGTTCCGCGCACATTT
CCCCGAAAAGTGCCACCTGACGTC
Features (pLannotate 1.2.2; 19 found; start..end, strand, type, name):
     28..80      -  misc_feature   bom (fragment): basis of mobility region from pBR322
    235..614     +  enhancer       CMV enhancer: human cytomegalovirus immediate early enhancer
    615..818     +  promoter       CMV promoter: human cytomegalovirus (CMV) immediate early promoter
    814..847     +  LTR            5' LTR (truncated) (fragment): truncated 5' long terminal repeat (LTR) from HIV-1
    863..881     +  promoter       T7 promoter: promoter for bacteriophage T7 RNA polymerase
   1769..1993    +  polyA_signal   bGH poly(A) signal: bovine growth hormone polyadenylation signal
   1997..2018    +  promoter       SV40 promoter (fragment): SV40 enhancer and early promoter
   2039..2467    +  rep_origin     f1 ori (sequence partly withheld): f1 bacteriophage origin of replication; arrow indicates direction of (+) strand synthesis
   2481..2810    +  promoter       SV40 promoter: SV40 enhancer and early promoter
   2877..3668    +  CDS            neo: KKA2_KLEPN - Also known as kan, nptII. Experimental evidence at protein level: Swiss-Prot protein existence level 1. Resistance to kanamycin, neomycin, paromomycin, ribostamycin, butirosin and gentamicin B. From Klebsiella pneumoniae.
   3692..3850    +  CDS            ble (fragment): BLE_KLEPN - Experimental evidence at protein level: Swiss-Prot protein existence level 1. Binding protein with a strong affinity to the bleomycin family of antibiotics. Binds to CL990; an antimitotic-antibiotic compound. From Klebsiella pneumoniae.
   3845..3966    +  polyA_signal   SV40 poly(A) signal: SV40 polyadenylation signal
   4039..4055    -  protein_bind   lac operator: The lac repressor binds to the lac operator to inhibit transcription in E. coli. This inhibition can be relieved by adding lactose or isopropyl-β-D-thiogalactopyranoside (IPTG). lac repressor encoded by lacI
   4063..4093    -  promoter       lac promoter: promoter for the E. coli lac operon
   4108..4129    -  protein_bind   CAP binding site: CAP binding activates transcription in the presence of cAMP. E. coli catabolite activator protein
   4142..4234    -  CDS            lacI (fragment): lac repressor; lacI; The lac repressor binds to the lac operator to inhibit transcription in E. coli. This inhibition can be relieved by adding lactose or isopropyl-β-D-thiogalactopyranoside (IPTG).
   4417..5005    -  rep_origin     ori: high-copy-number ColE1/pMB1/pBR322/pUC origin of replication
   5176..6036    -  CDS            AmpR: β-lactamase; bla; confers resistance to ampicillin, carbenicillin, and related antibiotics
   6037..6141    -  promoter       AmpR promoter: bla
