[The description below was written by a language model from this plasmid's Addgene catalogue record and pLannotate feature annotations shown in this document.]
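Description:
pcDNA-Flag-LmoCas5 is a mammalian expression plasmid of about 6.2 kb built on a pcDNA backbone. It encodes the Cas5 subunit of the Listeria monocytogenes type I-B CRISPR-Cas system. It is maintained in E. coli at high copy through a ColE1/pUC-type origin and selected with ampicillin via the β-lactamase gene and its native promoter. The backbone also carries an f1 phage origin and small leftover fragments of lac regulatory sequence and a bom region, which have no role in the construct's intended use. A neomycin/kanamycin phosphotransferase cassette lies between the SV40 early promoter and an SV40 polyadenylation signal. This cassette would allow G418 selection of stably transfected mammalian cells.

The payload is an 834 bp LmoCas5 insert placed between the human CMV immediate-early enhancer/promoter and the bovine growth hormone polyadenylation signal. The automated feature table leaves this interval unannotated, so the identity of the coding sequence comes from the catalogue entry. Cas5 is fused at its N terminus to a Flag epitope, which permits detection or immunoprecipitation, and to a nuclear localization signal, which directs the bacterial protein into the nucleus. A T7 promoter sits just upstream of the insert and serves as a sequencing primer site. A short annotation resembling an HIV-1 LTR fragment at the CMV promoter boundary is probably a spurious similarity match rather than a functional viral element.

In type I systems, Cas5 is one component of the multi-subunit Cascade surveillance complex that binds DNA under crRNA guidance. According to the associated publication title, the construct belongs to work on targeted transcriptional modulation with type I CRISPR-Cas systems in human cells. In that setting it would presumably be co-delivered with plasmids for the other Cascade subunits and a crRNA.
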