Addgene plasmid #126484: pcDNA-Flag-LmoCas5
Purpose: Encodes L.monocytogenes CRISPR Type I-B Cas5 with N-terminal fusion of Flag tag epitope and nuclear localization signal driven by CMV promoter
Depositing lab: Charles Gersbach. Depositing organization: Duke University. Publication: Targeted transcriptional modulation with type I CRISPR-Cas systems in human cells. Pickar-Oliver A, Black JB, Lewis MM, Mutchnick KJ, Klann TS, Gilcrest KA, Sitton MJ, Nelson CE, Barrera A, Bartelt LC, Reddy TE, Beisel CL, Barrangou R, Gersbach CA. Nat Biotechnol. 2019 Sep 23. pii: 10.1038/s41587-019-0235-7. doi: 10.1038/s41587-019-0235-7. PubMed 31548729.
Backbone
  Vector backbone: pcDNA
  Total vector size (bp): 6168
  Vector type: Mammalian Expression, CRISPR
Growth in bacteria
  Bacterial resistance: Ampicillin, 100 μg/mL
  Growth temperature: 37°C
  Growth strain: NEB Stable
  Copy number: High Copy
Gene/Insert
  Gene/Insert name: LmoCas5
  Insert size (bp): 834
  Promoter: CMV
  Tag / fusion protein: Flag, NLS (N terminal on insert)
  Cloning method: Gibson Cloning
  Sequencing primers: 5′ TAATACGACTCACTATAGG
Terms and licenses: Academic/Nonprofit Terms; Industry Terms: Not Available to Industry
How to cite: pcDNA-Flag-LmoCas5 was a gift from Charles Gersbach (Addgene plasmid # 126484 ; http://n2t.net/addgene:126484 ; RRID:Addgene_126484)
